>Addgene plasmid #74260 | pKanCMV-CX4.3-7aa-mClover3 | depositor full sequence | sequence record 152441 | Full plasmid sequence
TAGTTATTAATAGTAATCAATTACGGGGTCATTAGTTCATAGCCCATATATGGAGTTCCGCGTTACATAA
CTTACGGTAAATGGCCCGCCTGGCTGACCGCCCAACGACCCCCGCCCATTGACGTCAATAATGACGTATG
TTCCCATAGTAACGCCAATAGGGACTTTCCATTGACGTCAATGGGTGGAGTATTTACGGTAAACTGCCCA
CTTGGCAGTACATCAAGTGTATCATATGCCAAGTACGCCCCCTATTGACGTCAATGACGGTAAATGGCCC
GCCTGGCATTATGCCCAGTACATGACCTTATGGGACTTTCCTACTTGGCAGTACATCTACGTATTAGTCA
TCGCTATTACCATGGTGATGCGGTTTTGGCAGTACATCAATGGGCGTGGATAGCGGTTTGACTCACGGGG
ATTTCCAAGTCTCCACCCCATTGACGTCAATGGGAGTTTGTTTTGGCACCAAAATCAACGGGACTTTCCA
AAATGTCGTAACAACTCCGCCCCATTGACGCAAATGGGCGGTAGGCGTGTACGGTGGGAGGTCTATATAA
GCAGAGCTGGTTTAGTGAACCGTCAGATCCGCTAGCGCTACCGGACTCAGATCTCGAGCTCAAGCTTCGA
ATTCGGCAGCACTTTTCTTTCATTGGGGGGAAGGCGTGAGGAAAGTACCAAACAGCAGCAGACTTTTAAA
CTTTAAACAGACAGGTCTGAGAGCCTGAACTCTCATTTTTCCTTTGACTTCAGCCTCCAAGGAGTTCCAC
CAACTTTGGCGCGCCGGCTTCACTTTCATTAAGTGAAAGAGAGGTGCCCAGACATGGGTGACTGGAGTGC
CTTGGGGAAGCTTCTGGACAAGGTCCAAGCCTACTCCACCGCTGGAGGGAAGGTGTGGCTGTCAGTGCTC
TTCATATTCAGAATCCTGCTCCTGGGGACAGCTGTTGAGTCAGCTTGGGGTGATGAACAGTCTGCCTTTC
GCTGTAACACTCAACAACCTGGCTGCGAAAACGTCTGCTATGACAAGTCCTTCCCCATCTCTCACGTGCG
CTTCTGGGTCCTTCAGATCATATTCGTGTCTGTGCCCACACTCCTGTACTTGGCCCATGTGTTCTATGTG
ATGAGGAAGGAAGAGAAGCTAAACAAGAAAGAAGAGGAGCTCAAAGTGGCCCAGACTGACGGGGTCAACG
TGGAGATGCACCTGAAGCAGATTGAAATCAAGAAGTTCAAGTACGGGATTGAAGAGCACGGCAAGGTGAA
AATGAGGGGCGGCTTGCTGAGAACCTACATCATCAGCATCCTCTTCAAGTCTGTCTTCGAGGTGGCCTTC
CTGCTCATCCAGTGGTACATCTATGGGTTCAGCTTGAGCGCGGTCTACACCTGCAAGAGAGATCCCTGCC
CCCACCAGGTAGACTGCTTCCTCTCACGTCCCACGGAGAAAACCATCTTCATCATCTTCATGCTGGTGGT
GTCCTTGGTGTCTCTCGCTTTGAACATCATTGAGCTCTTCTACGTCTTCTTCAAAGGCGTTAAGGATCGC
GTGAAGGGAAGAAGCGATCCTTACCACGCCACCACTGGCCCACTGAGCCCATCAAAAGACTGCGGATCTC
CAAAATACGCCTACTTCAATGGCTGCTCCTCACCAACGGCTCCACTCTCGCCTATGTCTCCTCCTGGGTA
CAAGCTGGTTACTGGTGACAGAAACAATTCCTCGTGCCGCAATTACAACAAGCAAGCTAGCGAGCAAAAC
TGGGCGAACTACAGCGCAGAGCAAAATCGCATGGGGCAGGCCGGAAGCACCATCTCCAACTCGCACGCCC
AGCCGTTCGATTTCCCCGACGACAACCAGAATGCCAAAAAAGTTGCTGCTGGACATGAACTCCAGCCATT
AGCCATCGTGGACCAACGACCTTCCAGCAGAGCCAGCAGCCGCGCCAGCAGCAGGCCTCGGCCTGATGAC
CTGGAGATTGCGGATCCACCGGTCGCCACCATGGTGTCTAAGGGCGAGGAGCTGTTCACCGGGGTGGTGC
CCATCCTGGTCGAGCTGGACGGCGACGTAAACGGCCACAAGTTCAGCGTCCGCGGCGAGGGCGAGGGCGA
TGCCACCAACGGCAAGCTGACCCTGAAGTTCATCTGCACCACCGGCAAGCTGCCCGTGCCCTGGCCCACC
CTCGTGACCACCTTCGGCTACGGCGTGGCCTGCTTCAGCCGCTACCCCGACCACATGAAGCAGCACGACT
TCTTCAAGTCCGCCATGCCCGAAGGCTACGTCCAGGAGCGCACCATCTCTTTCAAGGACGACGGTACCTA
CAAGACCCGCGCCGAGGTGAAGTTCGAGGGCGACACCCTGGTGAACCGCATCGAGCTGAAGGGCATCGAC
TTCAAGGAGGACGGCAACATCCTGGGGCACAAGCTGGAGTACAACTTCAACAGCCACTACGTCTATATCA
CGGCCGACAAGCAGAAGAACTGCATCAAGGCTAACTTCAAGATCCGCCACAACGTTGAGGACGGCAGCGT
GCAGCTCGCCGACCACTACCAGCAGAACACCCCCATCGGCGACGGCCCCGTGCTGCTGCCCGACAACCAC
TACCTGAGCCATCAGTCCAAGCTGAGCAAAGACCCCAACGAGAAGCGCGATCACATGGTCCTGCTGGAGT
TCGTGACCGCCGCCGGGATTACACATGGCATGGACGAGCTGTACAAGTAAGCGGCCGCGACTCTAGATAA
CTGATCATAATCAGCCATACCACATTTGTAGAGGTTTTACTTGCTTTAAAAAACCTCCCACACCTCCCCC
TGAACCTGAAACATAAAATGAATGCAATTGTTGTTGTTAACTTGTTTATTGCAGCTTATAATGGTTACAA
ATAAAGCAATAGCATCACAAATTTCACAAATAAAGCATTTTTTTCACTGCATTCTAGTTGTGGTTTGTCC
AAACTCATCAATGTATCTTAACGCGTAAATTGTAAGCGTTAATATTTTGTTAAAATTCGCGTTAAATTTT
TGTTAAATCAGCTCATTTTTTAACCAATAGGCCGAAATCGGCAAAATCCCTTATAAATCAAAAGAATAGA
CCGAGATAGGGT
[37 nt withheld, positions 3093-3129]
AAAGAACGTGGACTCCAACGTCAAAGG
[49 nt withheld, positions 3157-3205]
T
[91 nt withheld, positions 3207-3297]
G
[124 nt withheld, positions 3299-3422]
CAGGTGGCACTTTTCGGGGAAATGTGCGCGGAACCCCTATTTGTTTATTTTTCTAAATACATTCAAATAT
GTATCCGCTCATGAGACAATAACCCTGATAAATGCTTCAATAATATTGAAAAAGGAAGAGTCCTGAGGCG
GAAAGAACCAGCTGTGGAATGTGTGTCAGTTAGGGTGTGGAAAGTCCCCAGGCTCCCCAGCAGGCAGAAG
TATGCAAAGCATGCATCTCAATTAGTCAGCAACCAGGTGTGGAAAGTCCCCAGGCTCCCCAGCAGGCAGA
AGTATGCAAAGCATGCATCTCAATTAGTCAGCAACCATAGTCCCGCCCCTAACTCCGCCCATCCCGCCCC
TAACTCCGCCCAGTTCCGCCCATTCTCCGCCCCATGGCTGACTAATTTTTTTTATTTATGCAGAGGCCGA
GGCCGCCTCGGCCTCTGAGCTATTCCAGAAGTAGTGAGGAGGCTTTTTTGGAGGCCTAGGCTTTTGCAAA
GATCGATCAAGAGACAGGATGAGGATCGTTTCGCATGATTGAACAAGATGGATTGCACGCAGGTTCTCCG
GCCGCTTGGGTGGAGAGGCTATTCGGCTATGACTGGGCACAACAGACAATCGGCTGCTCTGATGCCGCCG
TGTTCCGGCTGTCAGCGCAGGGGCGCCCGGTTCTTTTTGTCAAGACCGACCTGTCCGGTGCCCTGAATGA
ACTGCAAGACGAGGCAGCGCGGCTATCGTGGCTGGCCACGACGGGCGTTCCTTGCGCAGCTGTGCTCGAC
GTTGTCACTGAAGCGGGAAGGGACTGGCTGCTATTGGGCGAAGTGCCGGGGCAGGATCTCCTGTCATCTC
ACCTTGCTCCTGCCGAGAAAGTATCCATCATGGCTGATGCAATGCGGCGGCTGCATACGCTTGATCCGGC
TACCTGCCCATTCGACCACCAAGCGAAACATCGCATCGAGCGAGCACGTACTCGGATGGAAGCCGGTCTT
GTCGATCAGGATGATCTGGACGAAGAGCATCAGGGGCTCGCGCCAGCCGAACTGTTCGCCAGGCTCAAGG
CGAGCATGCCCGACGGCGAGGATCTCGTCGTGACCCATGGCGATGCCTGCTTGCCGAATATCATGGTGGA
AAATGGCCGCTTTTCTGGATTCATCGACTGTGGCCGGCTGGGTGTGGCGGACCGCTATCAGGACATAGCG
TTGGCTACCCGTGATATTGCTGAAGAGCTTGGCGGCGAATGGGCTGACCGCTTCCTCGTGCTTTACGGTA
TCGCCGCTCCCGATTCGCAGCGCATCGCCTTCTATCGCCTTCTTGACGAGTTCTTCTGAGCGGGACTCTG
GGGTTCGAAATGACCGACCAAGCGACGCCCAACCTGCCATCACGAGATTTCGATTCCACCGCCGCCTTCT
ATGAAAGGTTGGGCTTCGGAATCGTTTTCCGGGACGCCGGCTGGATGATCCTCCAGCGCGGGGATCTCAT
GCTGGAGTTCTTCGCCCACCCTAGGGGGAGGCTAACTGAAACACGGAAGGAGACAATACCGGAAGGAACC
CGCGCTATGACGGCAATAAAAAGACAGAATAAAACGCACGGTGTTGGGTCGTTTGTTCATAAACGCGGGG
TTCGGTCCCAGGGCTGGCACTCTGTCGATACCCCACCGAGACCCCATTGGGGCCAATACGCCCGCGTTTC
TTCCTTTTCCCCACCCCACCCCCCAAGTTCGGGTGAAGGCCCAGGGCTCGCAGCCAACGTCGGGGCGGCA
GGCCCTGCCATAGCCTCAGGTTACTCATATATACTTTAGATTGATTTAAAACTTCATTTTTAATTTAAAA
GGATCTAGGTGAAGATCCTTTTTGATAATCTCATGACCAAAATCCCTTAACGTGAGTTTTCGTTCCACTG
AGCGTCAGACCCCGTAGAAAAGATCAAAGGATCTTCTTGAGATCCTTTTTTTCTGCGCGTAATCTGCTGC
TTGCAAACAAAAAAACCACCGCTACCAGCGGTGGTTTGTTTGCCGGATCAAGAGCTACCAACTCTTTTTC
CGAAGGTAACTGGCTTCAGCAGAGCGCAGATACCAAATACTGTCCTTCTAGTGTAGCCGTAGTTAGGCCA
CCACTTCAAGAACTCTGTAGCACCGCCTACATACCTCGCTCTGCTAATCCTGTTACCAGTGGCTGCTGCC
AGTGGCGATAAGTCGTGTCTTACCGGGTTGGACTCAAGACGATAGTTACCGGATAAGGCGCAGCGGTCGG
GCTGAACGGGGGGTTCGTGCACACAGCCCAGCTTGGAGCGAACGACCTACACCGAACTGAGATACCTACA
GCGTGAGCTATGAGAAAGCGCCACGCTTCCCGAAGGGAGAAAGGCGGACAGGTATCCGGTAAGCGGCAGG
GTCGGAACAGGAGAGCGCACGAGGGAGCTTCCAGGGGGAAACGCCTGGTATCTTTATAGTCCTGTCGGGT
TTCGCCACCTCTGACTTGAGCGTCGATTTTTGTGATGCTCGTCAGGGGGGCGGAGCCTATGGAAAAACGC
CAGCAACGCGGCCTTTTTACGGTTCCTGGCCTTTTGCTGGCCTTTTGCTCA
Features (pLannotate 1.2.2; 15 found; start..end, strand, type, name):
     61..364     +  enhancer       CMV enhancer: human cytomegalovirus immediate early enhancer
    365..568     +  promoter       CMV promoter: human cytomegalovirus (CMV) immediate early promoter
    622..825     +  ncRNA          IRES Cx43: Accession: RF00487 - Connexin-43 internal ribosome entry site (IRES)
    824..1969    +  CDS            Gja1: CXA1_RAT - Also known as Cxn-43. Experimental evidence at protein level: Swiss-Prot protein existence level 1. Gap junction protein that acts as a regulator of bladder capacity. A gap junction consists of a cluster of closely packed pairs of transmembrane channels, the connexons, through which materials of low MW diffuse from one cell to a neighboring cell. Negative regulator of bladder functional capacity: acts by enhancing intercellular electrical and chemical transmission, thus sensitizing bladder muscles to cholinergic neural stimuli and causing them to contract (By similarity). May play a
   1991..2707    +  CDS            mClover3: mClover3 is a basic (constitutively fluorescent) green/yellow fluorescent protein published in 2016, derived from Aequorea victoria. It is reported to be a rapidly-maturing monomer with high acid sensitivity.
   2732..2816    +  CDS            large T antigen (fragment): large T antigen from SV40 (simian virus 40)
   2839..2960    +  polyA_signal   SV40 poly(A) signal: SV40 polyadenylation signal
   2994..3422    -  rep_origin     f1 ori (sequence partly withheld): f1 bacteriophage origin of replication; arrow indicates direction of (+) strand synthesis
   3449..3553    +  promoter       AmpR promoter: bla
   3555..3912    +  promoter       SV40 promoter: SV40 enhancer and early promoter
   3947..4741    +  CDS            NeoR/KanR: aminoglycoside phosphotransferase from Tn5; aph(3')-II (or nptII); confers resistance to neomycin, kanamycin, and G418 (Geneticin®)
   4762..4914    +  CDS            ble (fragment): BLE_KLEPN - Experimental evidence at protein level: Swiss-Prot protein existence level 1. Binding protein with a strong affinity to the bleomycin family of antibiotics. Binds to CL990; an antimitotic-antibiotic compound. From Klebsiella pneumoniae.
   4973..5020    +  polyA_signal   HSV TK poly(A) signal: herpes simplex virus thymidine kinase polyadenylation signal (Cole and Stacy, 1985)
   5111..5127    -  polyA_signal   bGH poly(A) signal (fragment): bovine growth hormone polyadenylation signal
   5349..5937    +  rep_origin     ori: high-copy-number ColE1/pMB1/pBR322/pUC origin of replication
