[The description below was written by a language model from this plasmid's Addgene catalogue record and pLannotate feature annotations shown in this document.]
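Description:
pKanCMV-CX4.3-7aa-mClover3 is a mammalian expression plasmid of about 6 kb, built on the pKanCMV backbone, that produces connexin 43 (Cx43, Gja1) fused at its C terminus to the green/yellow fluorescent protein mClover3. In bacteria it replicates from a high-copy ColE1/pUC-type origin and is selected with kanamycin; an f1 origin is also present. Resistance comes from a Tn5 NeoR/KanR (aph(3')-II) gene placed behind tandem bacterial (AmpR/bla) and SV40 early promoters and followed by an HSV TK polyadenylation signal. This arrangement would in principle also allow G418 selection in mammalian cells, although the catalogue entry lists no mammalian selectable marker.

The catalogue names CAG as the promoter, but the annotated sequence shows the human CMV immediate-early enhancer and promoter upstream of the insert, consistent with the plasmid name. Downstream of the promoter lies a stretch matching the native Cx43 5' leader (annotated as the connexin-43 IRES). This is followed by the 1,146 bp Cx43 open reading frame, whose best annotation match is the rat protein. A short gap in the feature table agrees with the seven-amino-acid linker indicated in the name, and the mClover3 coding sequence and an SV40 poly(A) signal follow it. According to the depositor, mClover3 differs from its parent Clover by the substitutions N149Y, G160C and A206K.

Because Cx43 assembles into connexons that cluster as gap junction plaques between neighbouring cells, the fusion serves as a localisation marker for live-cell imaging. The associated work concerns improving the brightness and photostability of fluorescent proteins, so the construct probably also serves to show how mClover3 performs as a fusion tag.
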