Addgene plasmid #74260: pKanCMV-CX4.3-7aa-mClover3
Purpose: Mammalian expression of C-terminal fusion of mClover3 to CX43
Depositing lab: Michael Lin. Depositing organization: Stanford University. Publication: Improving brightness and photostability of green and red fluorescent proteins for live cell imaging and FRET reporting. Bajar BT, Wang ES, Lam AJ, Kim BB, Jacobs CL, Howe ES, Davidson MW, Lin MZ, Chu J. Sci Rep. 2016 Feb 16;6:20889. doi: 10.1038/srep20889. PubMed 26879144.
Backbone
  Vector backbone: pKanCMV
  Backbone manufacturer: Michael Davidson Lab
  Backbone size w/o insert (bp): 3900
  Vector type: Mammalian Expression
  Selectable markers: none
Growth in bacteria
  Bacterial resistance: Kanamycin, 50 μg/mL
  Growth temperature: 37°C
  Growth strain: DH5alpha
  Copy number: High Copy
Gene/Insert
  Gene/Insert name: Connexin 43 (alt name: CX43)
  Insert size (bp): 1146
  Promoter: CAG
  Tag / fusion protein: mClover3 (C terminal on backbone)
  Cloning method: Restriction Enzyme; 5′ cloning site EcoRI (unknown if destroyed); 3′ cloning site NotI (unknown if destroyed)
  Sequencing primers: 5′ pshuttle5; 3′ pM3
Terms and licenses: Academic/Nonprofit Terms; Industry Terms: Not Available to Industry
Depositor comments: The specific substitutions used in the development of mClover3 relative to its parent Clover are N149Y, G160C, and A206K.
How to cite: pKanCMV-CX4.3-7aa-mClover3 was a gift from Michael Lin (Addgene plasmid # 74260 ; http://n2t.net/addgene:74260 ; RRID:Addgene_74260)
