>Addgene plasmid #74260 | pKanCMV-CX4.3-7aa-mClover3 | addgene partial sequence | sequence record 141039 | CMV-F 5'-CGCAAATGGGCGGTAGGCGTG-3'
TAGTGAACCGTCAGATCCGCTAGCGCTACCGGACTCAGATCTCGAGCTCAAGCTTCGAATTCGGCAGCAC
TTTTCTTTCATTGGGGGGAAGGCGTGAGGAAAGTACCAAACAGCAGCAGACTTTTAAACTTTAAACAGAC
AGGTCTGAGAGCCTGAACTCTCATTTTTCCTTTGACTTCAGCCTCCAAGGAGTTCCACCAACTTTGGCGC
GCCGGCTTCACTTTCATTAAGTGAAAGAGAGGTGCCCAGACATGGGTGACTGGAGTGCCTTGGGGAAGCT
TCTGGACAAGGTCCAAGCCTACTCCACCGCTGGAGGGAAGGTGTGGCTGTCAGTGCTCTTCATATTCAGA
ATCCTGCTCCTGGGGACAGCTGTTGAGTCAGCTTGGGGTGATGAACAGTCTGCCTTTCGCTGTAACACTC
AACAACCTGGCTGCGAAAACGTCTGCTATGACAAGTCCTTCCCCATCTCTCACGTGCGCTTCTGGGTCCT
TCAGATCATATTCGTGTCTGTGCCCACACTCCTGTACTTGGCCCATGTGTTCTATGTGATGAGGAAGGAA
GAGAAGCTAAACAAGAAAGAAGAGGAGCTCAAAGTGGCCCAGACTGACGGGGTCAACGTGGAGATGCACC
TGAAGCAGATTGAAATCAAGAAGTTCAAGTACGGGATTGAAGAGCACGGCAAGGTGAAAATGAGGGGCGG
CTTGCTGAGAACCTACATCATCAGCATCCTCTTCAAGTCTGTCTTCGAGGTGGCCTTCCTGCTCATCCAG
TGGTACATCTATGGGTTCAGCTTGAGCGCGGTCTACACCTGCAAGAGAGATCCCTGCCCCCACCAGGTAG
ACTGCTTCCTCTCACGTCCCACGGAGAAAACCATCTTCATCATCTTCATGCTGGTGGTGTCCTTGGTGTC
TCTCGCTTTGAACATCATTGAGCTCTTCTACGTCT
