>Addgene plasmid #74260 | pKanCMV-CX4.3-7aa-mClover3 | addgene partial sequence | sequence record 152442 | APEX-F 5'-GCAAGCTAGCGAGCAAAACT-3'
AATCGCATGGGGCAGGCCGGAAGCACCATCTCCAACTCGCACGCCCAGCCGTTCGATTTCCCCGACGACA
ACCAGAATGCCAAAAAAGTTGCTGCTGGACATGAACTCCAGCCATTAGCCATCGTGGACCAACGACCTTC
CAGCAGAGCCAGCAGCCGCGCCAGCAGCAGGCCTCGGCCTGATGACCTGGAGATTGCGGATCCACCGGTC
GCCACCATGGTGTCTAAGGGCGAGGAGCTGTTCACCGGGGTGGTGCCCATCCTGGTCGAGCTGGACGGCG
ACGTAAACGGCCACAAGTTCAGCGTCCGCGGCGAGGGCGAGGGCGATGCCACCAACGGCAAGCTGACCCT
GAAGTTCATCTGCACCACCGGCAAGCTGCCCGTGCCCTGGCCCACCCTCGTGACCACCTTCGGCTACGGC
GTGGCCTGCTTCAGCCGCTACCCCGACCACATGAAGCAGCACGACTTCTTCAAGTCCGCCATGCCCGAAG
GCTACGTCCAGGAGCGCACCATCTCTTTCAAGGACGACGGTACCTACAAGACCCGCGCCGAGGTGAAGTT
CGAGGGCGACACCCTGGTGAACCGCATCGAGCTGAAGGGCATCGACTTCAAGGAGGACGGCAACAT
